>Addgene plasmid #72317 | pCH194 | depositor full sequence | sequence record 131947 | pCH194 sequence 3949 bps
AGTGCGCTCGAGCTTCCCAACCTTACCAGAGGGCGCCCCAGCTGGCAATTCCGACGTCTGTGTGGAATTG
TGAGCGGATAACAATTTCACACAGGGCCCTCGGACACCGAGGAGAATGTCAAGAGGCGAACACACAACGT
CTTGGAGCGCCAGAGGAGGAACGAGCTAAAACGGAGCTTTTTTGCCCTGCGTGACCAGATCCCGGAGTTG
GAAAACAATGAAAAGGCCCCCAAGGTAGTTATCCTTAAAAAAGCCACAGCATACATCCTGTCCGTCCAAG
CAGAGGAGCAAAAGCTCATTTCTGAAGAGGACTTGTTGCGGAAACGACGAGAACAGTTGAAACACAAACT
TGAACAGCTACGGAACTCTTGTGCGTAAGGAAAAGTAAGGAAAACGATTCCTTCTAACAGAAATGTCCTG
AGCAATCACCTATGAACTGTCGATCCTGTGAAATCTGGCAGTTTACTTGTGAGCGCTCACAATTGATAAT
GAGCACAATTGTGAGCGGATAACAATTGCATGCCACTTAAAAAGGAGATCAACAATGAAAGCAATTTTCG
TACTGAAACATCTTAATCATGCTAAGGAGAAATACTAGTATGCGTAAAGGCGAAGAGCTGTTCACTGGTG
TCGTCCCTATTCTGGTGGAACTGGATGGTGATGTCAACGGTCATAAGTTTTCCGTGCGTGGCGAGGGTGA
AGGTGACGCAACTAATGGTAAACTGACGCTGAAGTTCATCTGTACTACTGGTAAACTGCCGGTACCTTGG
CCGACTCTGGTAACGACGCTGACTTATGGTGTTCAGTGCTTTGCTCGTTATCCGGACCATATGAAGCAGC
ATGACTTCTTCAAGTCCGCCATGCCGGAAGGCTATGTGCAGGAACGCACGATTTCCTTTAAGGATGACGG
CACGTACAAAACGCGTGCGGAAGTGAAATTTGAAGGCGATACCCTGGTAAACCGCATTGAGCTGAAAGGC
ATTGACTTTAAAGAAGACGGCAATATCCTGGGCCATAAGCTGGAATACAATTTTAACAGCCACAATGTTT
ACATCACCGCCGATAAACAAAAAAATGGCATTAAAGCGAATTTTAAAATTCGCCACAACGTGGAGGATGG
CAGCGTGCAGCTGGCTGATCACTACCAGCAAAACACTCCAATCGGTGATGGTCCTGTTCTGCTGCCAGAC
AATCACTATCTGAGCTACCAAAGCGTTCTGTCTAAAGATCCGAACGAGAAACGCGATCATATGGTTCTGC
TGGAGTTCGTAACCGCAGCGGGCATCACGCATGGTATGGATGAACTGTACAAATGATGAAGCTTCCCCTA
CGTGCTGCTGAAGTTGCCCGCAACAGAGAGTGGAACCAACCGGTGATACCACGATACTATGACTGAGAGT
CAACGCCATGAGCGGCCTCATTTCTTATTCTGAGTTACAACAGTCCGCACCGCTGTCTCACACTGGCTCA
CCTTCGGGTGGGCCTTTCTGCGTTTATATACTAGAGAGAGAATATAAAAAGCCAGATTATTAATCCGGCT
TTTTTATTATTTCCTAGCTAGCCGGGGAAATGTGCGCGGAACCCCTATTTGTTTATTTTTCTAAATACAT
TCAAATATGTATCCGCTCATGAATTAATTCTTAGAAAAACTCATCGAGCATCAAATGAAACTGCAATTTA
TTCATATCAGGATTATCAATACCATATTTTTGAAAAAGCCGTTTCTGTAATGAAGGAGAAAACTCACCGA
GGCAGTTCCATAGGATGGCAAGATCCTGGTATCGGTCTGCGATTCCGACTCGTCCAACATCAATACAACC
TATTAATTTCCCCTCGTCAAAAATAAGGTTATCAAGTGAGAAATCACCATGAGTGACGACTGAATCCGGT
GAGAATGGCAAAAGTTTATGCATTTCTTTCCAGACTTGTTCAACAGGCCAGCCATTACGCTCGTCATCAA
AATCACTCGCATCAACCAAACCGTTATTCATTCGTGATTGCGCCTGAGCGAGACGAAATACGCGATCGCT
GTTAAAAGGACAATTACAAACAGGAATCGAATGCAACCGGCGCAGGAACACTGCCAGCGCATCAACAATA
TTTTCACCTGAATCAGGATATTCTTCTAATACCTGGAATGCTGTTTTCCCGGGGATCGCAGTGGTGAGTA
ACCATGCATCATCAGGAGTACGGATAAAATGCTTGATGGTCGGAAGAGGCATAAATTCCGTCAGCCAGTT
TAGTCTGACCATCTCATCTGTAACATCATTGGCAACGCTACCTTTGCCATGTTTCAGAAACAACTCTGGC
GCATCGGGCTTCCCATACAATCGATAGATTGTCGCACCTGATTGCCCGACATTATCGCGAGCCCATTTAT
ACCCATATAAATCAGCATCCATGTTGGAATTTAATCGCGGCCTAGAGCAAGACGTTTCCCGTTGAATATG
GCTCATAACACCCCTTGTATTACTGTTTATGTAAGCAGACAGTTTTATTGTTCATGACCAAAATCCCTTA
ACGTGAGTTTTCGTTCCACTGAGCGTCAGACCCCGTAGAAAAGATCAAAGGATCTTCTTGAGATCCTTTT
TTTCTGCGCGTAATCTGCTGCTTGCAAACAAAAAAACCACCGCTACCAGCGGTGGTTTGTTTGCCGGATC
AAGAGCTACCAACTCTTTTTCCGAAGGTAACTGGCTTCAGCAGAGCGCAGATACCAAATACTGTCCTTCT
AGTGTAGCCGTAGTTAGGCCACCACTTCAAGAACTCTGTAGCACCGCCTACATACCTCGCTCTGCTAATC
CTGTTACCAGTGGCTGCTGCCAGTGGCGATAAGTCGTGTCTTACCGGGTTGGACTCAAGACGATAGTTAC
CGGATAAGGCGCAGCGGTCGGGCTGAACGGGGGGTTCGTGCACACAGCCCAGCTTGGAGCGAACGACCTA
CACCGAACTGAGATACCTACAGCGTGAGCTATGAGAAAGCGCCACGCTTCCCGAAGGGAGAAAGGCGGAC
AGGTATCCGGTAAGCGGCAGGGTCGGAACAGGAGAGCGCACGAGGGAGCTTCCAGGGGGAAACGCCTGGT
ATCTTTATAGTCCTGTCGGGTTTCGCCACCTCTGACTTGAGCGTCGATTTTTGTGATGCTCGTCAGGGGG
GCGGAGCCTATGGAAAAACGCCAGCAACGCGGCCTTTTTACGGTTCCTGGCCTTTTGCTGGCCTTTTGCT
CACATGTTCTTTCCTGCGTTATCCCCTGATTCTGTGGATAACCGTATTACCGCCTTTGAGTGAGCTGATA
CCGCTCGCCGCAGCCGAACGACCGAGCGCAGCGAGTCAGTGAGCGAGGAAGCGGAAGAGCGCCTGATGCG
GTATTTTCTCCTTACGCATCTGTGCGGTATTTCACACCGCATATATGGTGCACTCTCAGTACAATCTGCT
CTGATGCCGCATAGTTAAGCCAGTATACACTCCGCTATCGCTACGTGACTGGGTCATGGCTGCGCCCCGA
CACCCGCCAACACCCGCTGACGCGCCCTGACGGGCTTGTCTGCTCCCGGCATCCGCTTACAGACAAGCTG
TGACCGTCTCCGGGAGCTGCATGTGTCAGAGGTTTTCACCGTCATCACCGAAACGCGCGAGGCAGCTGCG
GTAAAGCTCATCAGCGTGGTCGTGAAGCGATTCACAGATGTCTGCCTGTTCATCCGCGTCCAGCTCGTTG
AGTTTCTCCAGAAGCGTTAATGTCTGGCTTCTGATAAAGCGGGCCATGTTAAGGGCGGTTTTTTCCTGTT
TGGTCACTGATGCCTCCGTGTAAGGGGGATTTCTGTTCATGGGGGTAATGATACCGATGAAACGAGAGAG
GATGCTCACGATACGGGTTACTGATGATGAACATGCCCGGTTACTGGAACGTTGTGAGGGTAAACAACTG
GCGGTATGGATGCGGCGGGACCAGAGCTC
Features (pLannotate 1.2.2; 13 found; start..end, strand, type, name):
     68..84      +  protein_bind   lac operator: The lac repressor binds to the lac operator to inhibit transcription in E. coli. This inhibition can be relieved by adding lactose or isopropyl-β-D-thiogalactopyranoside (IPTG). lac repressor encoded by lacI
    100..318     +  CDS            N-MYC2 (fragment): MYC2_MARMO - Protein inferred from homology: Swiss-Prot protein existence level 3. From Marmota monax (Woodchuck).
    286..315     +  CDS            Myc: Myc (human c-Myc proto-oncogene) epitope tag
    467..484     +  protein_bind   lac operator (symmetric) (fragment): The lac repressor binds to the lac operator to inhibit transcription in E. coli. This inhibition can be relieved by adding lactose or isopropyl-β-D-thiogalactopyranoside (IPTG). The symmetric lac operator was optimized for tight binding of lac repressor. lac repressor encoded by lacI
    499..515     +  protein_bind   lac operator: The lac repressor binds to the lac operator to inhibit transcription in E. coli. This inhibition can be relieved by adding lactose or isopropyl-β-D-thiogalactopyranoside (IPTG). lac repressor encoded by lacI
    600..1313    +  CDS            superfolder GFP: GFP variant that folds robustly even when fused to poorly folded proteins (Pédelacq et al., 2006)
   1465..1492    +  terminator     T7Te terminator: phage T7 early transcription terminator
   1575..1632    +  promoter       AmpR promoter (fragment): bla
   1641..2456    -  CDS            KanR: aminoglycoside phosphotransferase; aph(3')-Ia; confers resistance to kanamycin in bacteria or G418 (Geneticin®) in eukaryotes
   2578..3166    +  rep_origin     ori: high-copy-number ColE1/pMB1/pBR322/pUC origin of replication
   3352..3494    -  misc_feature   bom: basis of mobility region from pBR322
   3596..3787    -  CDS            rop: Rop protein, which maintains plasmids at low copy number; rop
   3828..3938    +  CDS            mbeC (fragment): MBEC_ECOLX - Experimental evidence at protein level: Swiss-Prot protein existence level 1. Required for efficient mobilization of ColE1 plasmid and is thus essential to promote the specific transfer of the plasmid during conjugation. Probably functions by inducing DNA bending, helping the MbeA relaxase to melt the DNA around the nic site and cleave the phosphodiester bond. Binds specifically double-stranded DNA (dsDNA) containing the ColE1 oriT but does not recognize the inverted repeat (IR). From Escherichia coli.
