[The description below was written by a language model from this plasmid's Addgene catalogue record and pLannotate feature annotations shown in this document.]
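Description:
pCH194 is a small (about 3.9 kb) bacterial reporter plasmid for Escherichia coli, built on a pMB1 origin backbone that also carries the rop gene. Rop holds the copy number of ColE1/pMB1-type replicons down, consistent with the catalogue listing it as low copy even though the automated annotation labels the origin generically as high copy. Selection is by kanamycin through an aph(3')-Ia aminoglycoside phosphotransferase gene. The backbone also retains pBR322-derived remnants: the bom mobilisation region and a fragment of mbeC.

The payload is a modified yellow fluorescent protein, described by the depositor as a T203Y mutant of superfolder GFP (hence the feature table's superfolder GFP call for the roughly 0.7 kb coding sequence). It is driven by the hybrid promoter Prhl/lac-s and followed by a T7Te transcription terminator. The name suggests a promoter combining rhl quorum-sensing responsiveness with lac repression. The annotation supports the lac part, showing a symmetric lac operator fragment and a standard lac operator just upstream of the reporter, with another lac operator further upstream. No rhl-responsive element is annotated, and the record does not describe the promoter's architecture. The depositor notes that YFP fluorescence appears when IPTG is added or when LacI is absent, so LacI represses the reporter. A short region between the operators is annotated as a Myc-related fragment with a Myc epitope tag; its role is not stated, and it may be a homology-based artefact.

The plasmid reads out Prhl/lac-s activity and was deposited with work on genetic oscillations in a synthetic microbial consortium.
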