Addgene plasmid #72317: pCH194
Purpose: Prhl/lac-s reporter plasmid
Depositing lab: Matthew Bennett. Depositing organization: Rice University. Publication: SYNTHETIC BIOLOGY. Emergent genetic oscillations in a synthetic microbial consortium. Chen Y, Kim JK, Hirning AJ, Josic K, Bennett MR. Science. 2015 Aug 28;349(6251):986-9. doi: 10.1126/science.aaa3794. PubMed 26315440.
Backbone
  Vector backbone: PMB1+ROP
  Vector type: Bacterial Expression
Growth in bacteria
  Bacterial resistance: Kanamycin, 50 μg/mL
  Growth temperature: 37°C
  Growth strain: XL1 Blue
  Growth instructions: Show YFP fluo. when IPTG added or no LacI existing.
  Copy number: Low Copy
Gene/Insert
  Gene/Insert name: modified YFP
  Species: Synthetic
  Insert size (bp): 717
  Promoter: Prhl/lac-s
  Cloning method: Restriction Enzyme; 5′ cloning site same to CH8 (unknown if destroyed); 3′ cloning site same to CH8 (unknown if destroyed)
  Sequencing primers: 5′ same to CH8; 3′ same to CH8
Terms and licenses: Academic/Nonprofit Terms; Industry Terms: Not Available to Industry
Depositor comments: T203Y mutant from sfGFP
How to cite: pCH194 was a gift from Matthew Bennett (Addgene plasmid # 72317 ; http://n2t.net/addgene:72317 ; RRID:Addgene_72317)
