>Addgene plasmid #72317 | pCH194 | addgene partial sequence | sequence record 138649 | M13pUC-Rev 5'-AGCGGATAACAATTTCACACAGG-3'
TCAGAGGCGAACACACAACGTCTTGGAGCGCCAGAGGAGGAACGAGCTAAAACGGAGCTTTTTTGCCCTG
CGTGACCAGATCCCGGAGTTGGAAAACAATGAAAAGGCCCCCAAGGTAGTTATCCTTAAAAAAGCCACAG
CATACATCCTGTCCGTCCAAGCAGAGGAGCAAAAGCTCATTTCTGAAGAGGACTTGTTGCGGAAACGACG
AGAACAGTTGAAACACAAACTTGAACAGCTACGGAACTCTTGTGCGTAAGGAAAAGTAAGGAAAACGATT
CCTTCTAACAGAAATGTCCTGAGCAATCACCTATGAACTGTCGATCCTGTGAAATCTGGCAGTTTACTTG
TGAGCGCTCACAATTGATAATGAGCACAATTGTGAGCGGATAACAATTGCATGCCACTTAAAAAGGAGAT
CAACAATGAAAGCAATTTTCGTACTGAAACATCTTAATCATGCTAAGGAGAAATACTAGTATGCGTAAAG
GCGAAGAGCTGTTCACTGGTGTCGTCCCTATTCTGGTGGAACTGGATGGTGATGTCAACGGTCATAAGTT
TTCCGTGCGTGGCGAGGGTGAAGGTGACGCAACTAATGGTAAACTGACGCTGAAGTTCATCTGTACTACT
GGTAAACTGCCGGTACCTTGGCCGACTCTGGTAACGACGCTGACTTATGGTGTTCAGTGCTTTGCTCGTT
ATCCGGACCA
