>Addgene plasmid #72317 | pCH194 | addgene partial sequence | sequence record 138650 | KanR2-F 5'-GAACTGCCTCGGTGAGTTTT-3'
ATATGGTATTGATAATCCTGATATGAATAAATTGCAGTTTCATTTGATGCTCGATGAGTTTTTCTAAGAA
TTAATTCATGAGCGGATACATATTTGAATGTATTTAGAAAAATAAACAAATAGGGGTTCCGCGCACATTT
CCCCGGCTAGCTAGGAAATAATAAAAAAGCCGGATTAATAATCTGGCTTTTTATATTCTCTCTCTAGTAT
ATAAACGCAGAAAGGCCCACCCGAAGGTGAGCCAGTGTGAGACAGCGGTGCGGACTGTTGTAACTCAGAA
TAAGAAATGAGGCCGCTCATGGCGTTGACTCTCAGTCATAGTATCGTGGTATCACCGGTTGGTTCCACTC
TCTGTTGCGGGCAACTTCAGCAGCACGTAGGGGAAGCTTCATCATTTGTACAGTTCATCCATACCATGCG
TGATGCCCGCTGCGGTTACGAACTCCAGCAGAACCATATGATCGCGTTTCTCGTTCGGATCTTTAGACAG
AACGCTTTGGTAGCTCAGATAGTGATTGTCTGGCAGCAGAACAGGACCATCACCGATTGGAGTGTTTTGC
TGGTAGTGATCAGCCAGCTGCACGCTGCCATCCTCCACGTTGTGGCGAATTTTAAAATTCGCTTTAATGC
CATTTTTTTGTTTATCGGCGGTGATGTAAACATTGTGGCTGTTAAAATTGTATTCCAGCTTATGGCCCAG
GATATTGCCGTCTTCTTTAAAGTCAATGCCTTTCAGCTCAATGCGGTTTACCAGGGTATCGCCTTCAAAT
TTCACTTCCGCACGCGTTTTGTACGTGCCGTCATCCTTAAAGGAAATCGTGCGTTC
